Addgene plasmid #118202: Lenti-(BB)-hPGK-KRAB-dCas9-P2A-BlastR rs11257655-guide3
Purpose: CRISPR-mediated repression of human islet enhancer containing T2D-associated variant rs11257655 (CDC123/CAMK1D GWAS locus)
Depositing lab: Jorge Ferrer. Depositing organization: Imperial College London. Publication: Human pancreatic islet three-dimensional chromatin architecture provides insights into the genetics of type 2 diabetes. Miguel-Escalada I, Bonas-Guarch S, Cebola I, Ponsa-Cobas J, Mendieta-Esteban J, Atla G, Javierre BM, Rolando DMY, Farabella I, Morgan CC, Garcia-Hurtado J, Beucher A, Moran I, Pasquali L, Ramos-Rodriguez M, Appel EVR, Linneberg A, Gjesing AP, Witte DR, Pedersen O, Grarup N, Ravassard P, Torrents D, Mercader JM, Piemonti L, Berney T, de Koning EJP, Kerr-Conte J, Pattou F, Fedko IO, Groop L, Prokopenko I, Hansen T, Marti-Renom MA, Fraser P, Ferrer J. Nat Genet. 2019 Jun 28. pii: 10.1038/s41588-019-0457-0. doi: 10.1038/s41588-019-0457-0. PubMed 31253982.
Backbone
  Vector backbone: Lenti-(BB)-hPGK-KRAB-dCas9-P2A-BlastR
  Backbone manufacturer: Jorge Ferrer
  Vector type: Mammalian Expression, Lentiviral, CRISPR
  Selectable markers: Blasticidin
Growth in bacteria
  Bacterial resistance: Ampicillin, 100 μg/mL
  Growth temperature: 37°C
  Growth strain: Stbl3
  Copy number: High Copy
Gene/Insert
  Gene/Insert name: KRAB-dCas9-2A-BlastR
  gRNA/shRNA sequence: GGGCATGAAACCATCTCCGT
  Species: H. sapiens (human)
  Promoter: hPGK and U6
  Tag / fusion protein: HA (C terminal on insert)
  Cloning method: Restriction Enzyme; 5′ cloning site Unknown (destroyed during cloning); 3′ cloning site Unknown (destroyed during cloning)
  Sequencing primers: 5′ GATCCGCCACCATGGATGC
Terms and licenses: Academic/Nonprofit Terms; Industry Terms: Not Available to Industry
Depositor comments: Please visit https://www.biorxiv.org/content/early/2018/08/27/400291 for bioRxiv preprint. Note: Plasmid contains a N1396S mutation in dCas9. This mutation is not known to affect plasmid function.
How to cite: Lenti-(BB)-hPGK-KRAB-dCas9-P2A-BlastR rs11257655-guide3 was a gift from Jorge Ferrer (Addgene plasmid # 118202 ; http://n2t.net/addgene:118202 ; RRID:Addgene_118202)
