[The description below was written by a language model from this plasmid's Addgene catalogue record and pLannotate feature annotations shown in this document.]
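Description:
Lenti-(BB)-hPGK-KRAB-dCas9-P2A-BlastR rs11257655-guide3 is an all-in-one, third-generation-style lentiviral CRISPR interference vector of about 13.4 kb for mammalian cells. It is propagated in E. coli through a high-copy ColE1/pUC origin with ampicillin resistance. The backbone also carries an f1 origin and an SV40/EM7-driven bleomycin/Zeocin resistance cassette lying outside the viral genome. Viral RNA is transcribed from a CMV enhancer/promoter fused to a truncated HIV-1 5' LTR. The transfer region includes the Ψ packaging signal, a partial gag sequence, the RRE for Rev-dependent export, the cPPT/CTS, a WPRE, and a self-inactivating ΔU3 3' LTR followed by a bGH polyadenylation signal.

The payload consists of two expression units. A human U6 Pol III promoter drives a single guide RNA, made up of a 20-nt spacer joined to the S. pyogenes gRNA scaffold; the plasmid map is circular, so the scaffold at the start of the numbering directly follows the U6 promoter and spacer at the end. Downstream, the human PGK promoter expresses the ZNF10 KRAB repression domain fused to catalytically dead Cas9, which the automated annotation labels simply as Cas9. According to the record, this fusion carries an HA tag and is linked through a P2A self-cleaving peptide to blasticidin S deaminase, so transduced cells can be selected with blasticidin. The depositor notes an N1396S substitution in dCas9 that is not known to affect function.

The guide directs KRAB-dCas9 to a human pancreatic islet enhancer that contains the type 2 diabetes-associated variant rs11257655 at the CDC123/CAMK1D GWAS locus. Silencing this enhancer allows its regulatory target genes to be tested. The name indicates that this is the third guide designed against the same element.
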