Features (pLannotate 1.2.2; 34 found; start..end, strand, type, name):
      1..76      +  misc_RNA       gRNA scaffold: guide RNA scaffold for the Streptococcus pyogenes CRISPR/Cas9 system
    107..617     +  promoter       hPGK promoter: human phosphoglycerate kinase 1 promoter
    666..851     +  CDS            KRAB: Krüppel-associated box (KRAB) transcriptional repression domain from the human zinc finger protein ZNF10 (Margolin et al., 1994)
    873..4976    +  CDS            Cas9: Cas9 (Csn1) endonuclease from the Streptococcus pyogenes Type II CRISPR/Cas system generates RNA-guided double strand breaks in DNA
   5175..5573    +  CDS            BSD: blasticidin S deaminase; Aspergillus terreus BSD; confers resistance to blasticidin
   5574..5595    +  misc_feature   MCS (fragment): pBluescript multiple cloning site
   5598..6186    +  misc_feature   WPRE: woodchuck hepatitis virus posttranscriptional regulatory element
   6237..6256    +  misc_feature   cPPT/CTS (fragment): central polypurine tract and central termination sequence of HIV-1
   6258..6491    +  LTR            3' LTR (ΔU3): self-inactivating 3' long terminal repeat (LTR) from HIV-1
   6523..6747    +  polyA_signal   bGH poly(A) signal: bovine growth hormone polyadenylation signal
   6751..6772    +  promoter       SV40 promoter (fragment): SV40 enhancer and early promoter
   6793..7221    +  rep_origin     f1 ori (sequence partly withheld): f1 bacteriophage origin of replication; arrow indicates direction of (+) strand synthesis
   7235..7564    +  promoter       SV40 promoter: SV40 enhancer and early promoter
   7612..7659    +  promoter       EM7 promoter: synthetic bacterial promoter&nbsp
   7678..8052    +  CDS            BleoR: antibiotic-binding protein; Sh ble from Streptoalloteichus hindustanus; confers resistance to bleomycin, phleomycin, and Zeocin™
   8062..8187    +  CDS            ble (fragment): BLE_KLEPN - Experimental evidence at protein level: Swiss-Prot protein existence level 1. Binding protein with a strong affinity to the bleomycin family of antibiotics. Binds to CL990; an antimitotic-antibiotic compound. From Klebsiella pneumoniae.
   8182..8303    +  polyA_signal   SV40 poly(A) signal: SV40 polyadenylation signal
   8374..8396    -  protein_bind   lac operator (fragment): The lac repressor binds to the lac operator to inhibit transcription in E. coli. This inhibition can be relieved by adding lactose or isopropyl-β-D-thiogalactopyranoside (IPTG). lac repressor encoded by lacI
   8400..8430    -  promoter       lac promoter: promoter for the E. coli lac operon
   8445..8466    -  protein_bind   CAP binding site: CAP binding activates transcription in the presence of cAMP. E. coli catabolite activator protein
   8479..8571    -  CDS            lacI (fragment): lac repressor; lacI; The lac repressor binds to the lac operator to inhibit transcription in E. coli. This inhibition can be relieved by adding lactose or isopropyl-β-D-thiogalactopyranoside (IPTG).
   8754..9342    -  rep_origin     ori: high-copy-number ColE1/pMB1/pBR322/pUC origin of replication
   9513..10373   -  CDS            AmpR: β-lactamase; bla; confers resistance to ampicillin, carbenicillin, and related antibiotics
  10374..10478   -  promoter       AmpR promoter: bla
  10537..10589   -  misc_feature   bom (fragment): basis of mobility region from pBR322
  10744..11123   +  enhancer       CMV enhancer: human cytomegalovirus immediate early enhancer
  11124..11323   +  promoter       CMV promoter: human cytomegalovirus (CMV) immediate early promoter
  11341..11521   +  LTR            5' LTR (truncated): truncated 5' long terminal repeat (LTR) from HIV-1
  11568..11693   +  misc_feature   HIV-1 Ψ: packaging signal of human immunodeficiency virus type 1
  11677..12040   +  CDS            HIV-1 gag (fragment): gag protein from human immunodeficiency virus 1; gag
  12186..12419   +  misc_feature   RRE: The Rev response element (RRE) of HIV-1 allows for Rev-dependent mRNA export from the nucleus to the cytoplasm.
  12796..12896   +  CDS            Rev (fragment): human immunodeficiency virus 1 (HIV-1) Rev protein; rev; enhances nuclear export of unspliced and incompletely spliced viral mRNAs
  12946..13063   +  misc_feature   cPPT/CTS: central polypurine tract and central termination sequence of HIV-1
  13114..13354   +  promoter       U6 promoter: RNA polymerase III promoter for human U6 snRNA
>Addgene plasmid #118202 | Lenti-(BB)-hPGK-KRAB-dCas9-P2A-BlastR rs11257655-guide3 | addgene full sequence | sequence record 240385 | Addgene NGS Result
GTTTTAGAGCTAGAAATAGCAAGTTAAAATAAGGCTAGTCCGTTATCAACTTGAAAAAGTGGCACCGAGT
CGGTGCTTTTTTGAATTCGCTAGCTAGGTCTTGAAAGGGGTTGGGGTTGCGCCTTTTCCAAGGCAGCCCT
GGGTTTGCGCAGGGACGCGGCTGCTCTGGGCGTGGTTCCGGGAAACGCAGCGGCGCCGACCCTGGGTCTC
GCACATTCTTCACGTCCGTTCGCAGCGTCACCCGGATCTTCGCCGCTACCCTTGTGGGCCCCCCGGCGAC
GCTTCCTGCTCCGCCCCTAAGTCGGGAAGGTTCCTTGCGGTTCGCGGCGTGCCGGACGTGACAAACGGAA
GCCGCACGTCTCACTAGTACCCTCGCAGACGGACAGCGCCAGGGAGCAATGGCAGCGCGCCGACCGCGAT
GGGCTGTGGCCAATAGCGGCTGCTCAGCAGGGCGCGCCGAGAGCAGCGGCCGGGAAGGGGCGGTGCGGGA
GGCGGGGTGTGGGGCGGTAGTGTGGGCCCTGTTCCTGCCCGCGCGGTGTTCCGCATTCTGCAAGCCTCCG
GAGCGCACGTCGGCAGTCGGCTCCCTCGTTGACCGAATCACCGACCTCTCTCCCCAGGACCGGTGATCCG
CCACCATGGATGCTAAGTCACTAACTGCCTGGTCCCGGACACTGGTGACCTTCAAGGATGTATTTGTGGA
CTTCACCAGGGAGGAGTGGAAGCTGCTGGACACTGCTCAGCAGATCGTGTACAGAAATGTGATGCTGGAG
AACTATAAGAACCTGGTTTCCTTGGGTTATCAGCTTACTAAGCCAGATGTGATCCTCCGGTTGGAGAAGG
GAGAAGAGCCCGGCGGTTCCGGCGGAGGGTCGATGGACAAGAAGTACAGCATCGGCCTGGCCATCGGCAC
CAACTCTGTCGGCTGGGCCGTGATCACCGACGAGTACAAGGTGCCCAGCAAGAAATTCAAGGTGCTGGGC
AACACCGACCGGCACAGCATCAAGAAGAACCTGATCGGCGCCCTGCTGTTCGACAGCGGAGAAACAGCCG
AGGCCACCCGGCTGAAGAGAACCGCCAGAAGAAGATACACCAGACGGAAGAACCGGATCTGCTATCTGCA
AGAGATCTTCAGCAACGAGATGGCCAAGGTGGACGACAGCTTCTTCCACAGACTGGAAGAGTCCTTCCTG
GTGGAAGAGGATAAGAAGCACGAGCGGCACCCCATCTTCGGCAACATCGTGGACGAGGTGGCCTACCACG
AGAAGTACCCCACCATCTACCACCTGAGAAAGAAACTGGTGGACAGCACCGACAAGGCCGACCTGCGGCT
GATCTATCTGGCCCTGGCCCACATGATCAAGTTCCGGGGCCACTTCCTGATCGAGGGCGACCTGAACCCC
GACAACAGCGACGTGGACAAGCTGTTCATCCAGCTGGTGCAGACCTACAACCAGCTGTTCGAGGAAAACC
CCATCAACGCCAGCGGCGTGGACGCCAAGGCCATCCTGTCTGCCAGACTGAGCAAGAGCAGACGGCTGGA
AAATCTGATCGCCCAGCTGCCCGGCGAGAAGAAGAATGGCCTGTTCGGCAACCTGATTGCCCTGAGCCTG
GGCCTGACCCCCAACTTCAAGAGCAACTTCGACCTGGCCGAGGATGCCAAACTGCAGCTGAGCAAGGACA
CCTACGACGACGACCTGGACAACCTGCTGGCCCAGATCGGCGACCAGTACGCCGACCTGTTTCTGGCCGC
CAAGAACCTGTCCGACGCCATCCTGCTGAGCGACATCCTGAGAGTGAACACCGAGATCACCAAGGCCCCC
CTGAGCGCCTCTATGATCAAGAGATACGACGAGCACCACCAGGACCTGACCCTGCTGAAAGCTCTCGTGC
GGCAGCAGCTGCCTGAGAAGTACAAAGAGATTTTCTTCGACCAGAGCAAGAACGGCTACGCCGGCTACAT
CGATGGCGGAGCCAGCCAGGAAGAGTTCTACAAGTTCATCAAGCCCATCCTGGAAAAGATGGACGGCACC
GAGGAACTGCTCGTGAAGCTGAACAGAGAGGACCTGCTGCGGAAGCAGCGGACCTTCGACAACGGCAGCA
TCCCCCACCAGATCCACCTGGGAGAGCTGCACGCCATTCTGCGGCGGCAGGAAGATTTTTACCCATTCCT
GAAGGACAACCGGGAAAAGATCGAGAAGATCCTGACCTTCCGCATCCCCTACTACGTGGGCCCTCTGGCC
AGGGGAAACAGCAGATTCGCCTGGATGACCAGAAAGAGCGAGGAAACCATCACCCCCTGGAACTTCGAGG
AAGTGGTGGACAAGGGCGCCAGCGCCCAGAGCTTCATCGAGCGGATGACCAACTTCGATAAGAACCTGCC
CAACGAGAAGGTGCTGCCCAAGCACAGCCTGCTGTACGAGTACTTCACCGTGTACAACGAGCTGACCAAA
GTGAAATACGTGACCGAGGGAATGAGAAAGCCCGCCTTCCTGAGCGGCGAGCAGAAAAAAGCCATCGTGG
ACCTGCTGTTCAAGACCAACCGGAAAGTGACCGTGAAGCAGCTGAAAGAGGACTACTTCAAGAAAATCGA
GTGCTTCGACTCCGTGGAAATCTCCGGCGTGGAAGATCGGTTCAACGCCTCCCTGGGCACATACCACGAT
CTGCTGAAAATTATCAAGGACAAGGACTTCCTGGACAATGAGGAAAACGAGGACATTCTGGAAGATATCG
TGCTGACCCTGACACTGTTTGAGGACAGAGAGATGATCGAGGAACGGCTGAAAACCTATGCCCACCTGTT
CGACGACAAAGTGATGAAGCAGCTGAAGCGGCGGAGATACACCGGCTGGGGCAGGCTGAGCCGGAAGCTG
ATCAACGGCATCCGGGACAAGCAGTCCGGCAAGACAATCCTGGATTTCCTGAAGTCCGACGGCTTCGCCA
ACAGAAACTTCATGCAGCTGATCCACGACGACAGCCTGACCTTTAAAGAGGACATCCAGAAAGCCCAGGT
GTCCGGCCAGGGCGATAGCCTGCACGAGCACATTGCCAATCTGGCCGGCAGCCCCGCCATTAAGAAGGGC
ATCCTGCAGACAGTGAAGGTGGTGGACGAGCTCGTGAAAGTGATGGGCCGGCACAAGCCCGAGAACATCG
TGATCGAAATGGCCAGAGAGAACCAGACCACCCAGAAGGGACAGAAGAACAGCCGCGAGAGAATGAAGCG
GATCGAAGAGGGCATCAAAGAGCTGGGCAGCCAGATCCTGAAAGAACACCCCGTGGAAAACACCCAGCTG
CAGAACGAGAAGCTGTACCTGTACTACCTGCAGAATGGGCGGGATATGTACGTGGACCAGGAACTGGACA
TCAACCGGCTGTCCGACTACGATGTGGACGCTATCGTGCCTCAGAGCTTTCTGAAGGACGACTCCATCGA
TAACAAAGTGCTGACTCGGAGCGACAAGAACCGGGGCAAGAGCGACAACGTGCCCTCCGAAGAGGTCGTG
AAGAAGATGAAGAACTACTGGCGCCAGCTGCTGAATGCCAAGCTGATTACCCAGAGGAAGTTCGACAATC
TGACCAAGGCCGAGAGAGGCGGCCTGAGCGAACTGGATAAGGCCGGCTTCATCAAGAGACAGCTGGTGGA
AACCCGGCAGATCACAAAGCACGTGGCACAGATCCTGGACTCCCGGATGAACACTAAGTACGACGAGAAC
GACAAACTGATCCGGGAAGTGAAAGTGATCACCCTGAAGTCCAAGCTGGTGTCCGATTTCCGGAAGGATT
TCCAGTTTTACAAAGTGCGCGAGATCAACAACTACCACCACGCCCACGACGCCTACCTGAACGCCGTCGT
GGGAACCGCCCTGATCAAAAAGTACCCTAAGCTGGAAAGCGAGTTCGTGTACGGCGACTACAAGGTGTAC
GACGTGCGGAAGATGATCGCCAAGAGCGAGCAGGAAATCGGCAAGGCTACCGCCAAGTACTTCTTCTACA
GCAACATCATGAACTTTTTCAAGACCGAGATTACCCTGGCCAACGGCGAGATCCGGAAGCGGCCTCTGAT
CGAGACAAACGGCGAAACAGGCGAGATCGTGTGGGATAAGGGCCGGGACTTTGCCACCGTGCGGAAAGTG
CTGTCTATGCCCCAAGTGAATATCGTGAAAAAGACCGAGGTGCAGACAGGCGGCTTCAGCAAAGAGTCTA
TCCTGCCCAAGAGGAACAGCGACAAGCTGATCGCCAGAAAGAAGGACTGGGACCCTAAGAAGTACGGCGG
CTTCGACAGCCCCACCGTGGCCTATTCTGTGCTGGTGGTGGCCAAAGTGGAAAAGGGCAAGTCCAAGAAA
CTGAAGAGTGTGAAAGAGCTGCTGGGGATCACCATCATGGAAAGAAGCAGCTTCGAGAAGAATCCCATCG
ACTTTCTGGAAGCCAAGGGCTACAAAGAAGTGAAAAAGGACCTGATCATCAAGCTGCCTAAGTACTCCCT
GTTCGAGCTGGAAAACGGCCGGAAGAGAATGCTGGCCTCTGCCGGCGAACTGCAGAAGGGAAACGAACTG
GCCCTGCCCTCCAAATATGTGAACTTCCTGTACCTGGCCAGCCACTATGAGAAGCTGAAGGGCTCCCCCG
AGGATAATGAGCAGAAACAGCTGTTTGTGGAACAGCACAAACACTACCTGGACGAGATCATCGAGCAGAT
CAGCGAGTTCTCCAAGAGAGTGATCCTGGCCGACGCTAATCTGGACAAGGTGCTGAGCGCCTACAACAAG
CACAGAGACAAGCCTATCAGAGAGCAGGCCGAGAATATCATCCACCTGTTTACCCTGACCAGTCTGGGAG
CCCCTGCCGCCTTCAAGTACTTTGACACCACCATCGACCGGAAGAGGTACACCAGCACCAAAGAGGTGCT
GGACGCCACCCTGATCCACCAGAGCATCACCGGCCTGTACGAGACACGGATCGACCTGTCTCAGCTGGGA
GGCGACGCCTATCCCTATGACGTGCCCGATTATGCCAGCCTGGGCAGCGGCTCCCCCAAGAAAAAACGCA
AGGTGGAAGATCCTAAGAAAAAGCGGAAAGTGGACGGCATTGGTAGTGGGAGCAACGGCAGCAGCGGGGA
TCCGGCCGCAACAAACTTCTCTCTGCTGAAACAAGCCGGAGATGTCGAAGAGAATCCTGGACCGATGGCC
AAGCCTTTGTCTCAAGAAGAATCCACCCTCATTGAAAGAGCAACGGCTACAATCAACAGCATCCCCATCT
CTGAAGACTACAGCGTCGCCAGCGCAGCTCTCTCTAGCGACGGCCGCATCTTCACTGGTGTCAATGTATA
TCATTTTACTGGGGGACCTTGTGCAGAACTCGTGGTGCTGGGCACTGCTGCTGCTGCGGCAGCTGGCAAC
CTGACTTGTATCGTCGCGATCGGAAATGAGAACAGGGGCATCTTGAGCCCCTGCGGACGGTGCCGACAGG
TGCTTCTCGATCTGCATCCTGGGATCAAAGCCATAGTGAAGGACAGTGATGGACAGCCGACGGCAGTTGG
GATTCGTGAATTGCTGCCCTCTGGTTATGTGTGGGAGGGCTAAGAATTCGATATCAAGCTTATCGGTAAT
CAACCTCTGGATTACAAAATTTGTGAAAGATTGACTGGTATTCTTAACTATGTTGCTCCTTTTACGCTAT
GTGGATACGCTGCTTTAATGCCTTTGTATCATGCTATTGCTTCCCGTATGGCTTTCATTTTCTCCTCCTT
GTATAAATCCTGGTTGCTGTCTCTTTATGAGGAGTTGTGGCCCGTTGTCAGGCAACGTGGCGTGGTGTGC
ACTGTGTTTGCTGACGCAACCCCCACTGGTTGGGGCATTGCCACCACCTGTCAGCTCCTTTCCGGGACTT
TCGCTTTCCCCCTCCCTATTGCCACGGCGGAACTCATCGCCGCCTGCCTTGCCCGCTGCTGGACAGGGGC
TCGGCTGTTGGGCACTGACAATTCCGTGGTGTTGTCGGGGAAATCATCGTCCTTTCCTTGGCTGCTCGCC
TGTGTTGCCACCTGGATTCTGCGCGGGACGTCCTTCTGCTACGTCCCTTCGGCCCTCAATCCAGCGGACC
TTCCTTCCCGCGGCCTGCTGCCGGCTCTGCGGCCTCTTCCGCGTCTTCGCCTTCGCCCTCAGACGAGTCG
GATCTCCCTTTGGGCCGCCTCCCCGCGTCGACTTTAAGACCAATGACTTACAAGGCAGCTGTAGATCTTA
GCCACTTTTTAAAAGAAAAGGGGGGACTGGAAGGGCTAATTCACTCCCAACGAAGACAAGATCTGCTTTT
TGCTTGTACTGGGTCTCTCTGGTTAGACCAGATCTGAGCCTGGGAGCTCTCTGGCTAACTAGGGAACCCA
CTGCTTAAGCCTCAATAAAGCTTGCCTTGAGTGCTTCAAGTAGTGTGTGCCCGTCTGTTGTGTGACTCTG
GTAACTAGAGATCCCTCAGACCCTTTTAGTCAGTGTGGAAAATCTCTAGCAGGGCCCGTTTAAACCCGCT
GATCAGCCTCGACTGTGCCTTCTAGTTGCCAGCCATCTGTTGTTTGCCCCTCCCCCGTGCCTTCCTTGAC
CCTGGAAGGTGCCACTCCCACTGTCCTTTCCTAATAAAATGAGGAAATTGCATCGCATTGTCTGAGTAGG
TGTCATTCTATTCTGGGGGGTGGGGTGGGGCAGGACAGCAAGGGGGAGGATTGGGAAGACAATAGCAGGC
ATGCTGGGGATGCGGTGGGCTCTATGGCTTCTGAGGCGGAAAGAACCAGCTGGGGCTCTAGGGGGTATCC
CC
[124 nt withheld, positions 6793-6916]
C
[91 nt withheld, positions 6918-7008]
A
[49 nt withheld, positions 7010-7058]
CCTTTGACGTTGGAGTCCACGTTCTTT
[37 nt withheld, positions 7086-7122]
ACCCTATCTCGGTCTATTCTTTTGATTTATAAGGGATTTTGCCGATTTCGGCCTATTGGTTAAAAAATGA
GCTGATTTAACAAAAATTTAACGCGAATTAATTCTGTGGAATGTGTGTCAGTTAGGGTGTGGAAAGTCCC
CAGGCTCCCCAGCAGGCAGAAGTATGCAAAGCATGCATCTCAATTAGTCAGCAACCAGGTGTGGAAAGTC
CCCAGGCTCCCCAGCAGGCAGAAGTATGCAAAGCATGCATCTCAATTAGTCAGCAACCATAGTCCCGCCC
CTAACTCCGCCCATCCCGCCCCTAACTCCGCCCAGTTCCGCCCATTCTCCGCCCCATGGCTGACTAATTT
TTTTTATTTATGCAGAGGCCGAGGCCGCCTCTGCCTCTGAGCTATTCCAGAAGTAGTGAGGAGGCTTTTT
TGGAGGCCTAGGCTTTTGCAAAAAGCTCCCGGGAGCTTGTATATCCATTTTCGGATCTGATCAGCACGTG
TTGACAATTAATCATCGGCATAGTATATCGGCATAGTATAATACGACAAGGTGAGGAACTAAACCATGGC
CAAGTTGACCAGTGCCGTTCCGGTGCTCACCGCGCGCGACGTCGCCGGAGCGGTCGAGTTCTGGACCGAC
CGGCTCGGGTTCTCCCGGGACTTCGTGGAGGACGACTTCGCCGGTGTGGTCCGGGACGACGTGACCCTGT
TCATCAGCGCGGTCCAGGACCAGGTGGTGCCGGACAACACCCTGGCCTGGGTGTGGGTGCGCGGCCTGGA
CGAGCTGTACGCCGAGTGGTCGGAGGTCGTGTCCACGAACTTCCGGGACGCCTCCGGGCCGGCCATGACC
GAGATCGGCGAGCAGCCGTGGGGGCGGGAGTTCGCCCTGCGCGACCCGGCCGGCAACTGCGTGCACTTCG
TGGCCGAGGAGCAGGACTGACACGTGCTACGAGATTTCGATTCCACCGCCGCCTTCTATGAAAGGTTGGG
CTTCGGAATCGTTTTCCGGGACGCCGGCTGGATGATCCTCCAGCGCGGGGATCTCATGCTGGAGTTCTTC
GCCCACCCCAACTTGTTTATTGCAGCTTATAATGGTTACAAATAAAGCAATAGCATCACAAATTTCACAA
ATAAAGCATTTTTTTCACTGCATTCTAGTTGTGGTTTGTCCAAACTCATCAATGTATCTTATCATGTCTG
TATACCGTCGACCTCTAGCTAGAGCTTGGCGTAATCATGGTCATAGCTGTTTCCTGTGTGAAATTGTTAT
CCGCTCACAATTCCACACAACATACGAGCCGGAAGCATAAAGTGTAAAGCCTGGGGTGCCTAATGAGTGA
GCTAACTCACATTAATTGCGTTGCGCTCACTGCCCGCTTTCCAGTCGGGAAACCTGTCGTGCCAGCTGCA
TTAATGAATCGGCCAACGCGCGGGGAGAGGCGGTTTGCGTATTGGGCGCTCTTCCGCTTCCTCGCTCACT
GACTCGCTGCGCTCGGTCGTTCGGCTGCGGCGAGCGGTATCAGCTCACTCAAAGGCGGTAATACGGTTAT
CCACAGAATCAGGGGATAACGCAGGAAAGAACATGTGAGCAAAAGGCCAGCAAAAGGCCAGGAACCGTAA
AAAGGCCGCGTTGCTGGCGTTTTTCCATAGGCTCCGCCCCCCTGACGAGCATCACAAAAATCGACGCTCA
AGTCAGAGGTGGCGAAACCCGACAGGACTATAAAGATACCAGGCGTTTCCCCCTGGAAGCTCCCTCGTGC
GCTCTCCTGTTCCGACCCTGCCGCTTACCGGATACCTGTCCGCCTTTCTCCCTTCGGGAAGCGTGGCGCT
TTCTCATAGCTCACGCTGTAGGTATCTCAGTTCGGTGTAGGTCGTTCGCTCCAAGCTGGGCTGTGTGCAC
GAACCCCCCGTTCAGCCCGACCGCTGCGCCTTATCCGGTAACTATCGTCTTGAGTCCAACCCGGTAAGAC
ACGACTTATCGCCACTGGCAGCAGCCACTGGTAACAGGATTAGCAGAGCGAGGTATGTAGGCGGTGCTAC
AGAGTTCTTGAAGTGGTGGCCTAACTACGGCTACACTAGAAGAACAGTATTTGGTATCTGCGCTCTGCTG
AAGCCAGTTACCTTCGGAAAAAGAGTTGGTAGCTCTTGATCCGGCAAACAAACCACCGCTGGTAGCGGTG
GTTTTTTTGTTTGCAAGCAGCAGATTACGCGCAGAAAAAAAGGATCTCAAGAAGATCCTTTGATCTTTTC
TACGGGGTCTGACGCTCAGTGGAACGAAAACTCACGTTAAGGGATTTTGGTCATGAGATTATCAAAAAGG
ATCTTCACCTAGATCCTTTTAAATTAAAAATGAAGTTTTAAATCAATCTAAAGTATATATGAGTAAACTT
GGTCTGACAGTTACCAATGCTTAATCAGTGAGGCACCTATCTCAGCGATCTGTCTATTTCGTTCATCCAT
AGTTGCCTGACTCCCCGTCGTGTAGATAACTACGATACGGGAGGGCTTACCATCTGGCCCCAGTGCTGCA
ATGATACCGCGAGACCCACGCTCACCGGCTCCAGATTTATCAGCAATAAACCAGCCAGCCGGAAGGGCCG
AGCGCAGAAGTGGTCCTGCAACTTTATCCGCCTCCATCCAGTCTATTAATTGTTGCCGGGAAGCTAGAGT
AAGTAGTTCGCCAGTTAATAGTTTGCGCAACGTTGTTGCCATTGCTACAGGCATCGTGGTGTCACGCTCG
TCGTTTGGTATGGCTTCATTCAGCTCCGGTTCCCAACGATCAAGGCGAGTTACATGATCCCCCATGTTGT
GCAAAAAAGCGGTTAGCTCCTTCGGTCCTCCGATCGTTGTCAGAAGTAAGTTGGCCGCAGTGTTATCACT
CATGGTTATGGCAGCACTGCATAATTCTCTTACTGTCATGCCATCCGTAAGATGCTTTTCTGTGACTGGT
GAGTACTCAACCAAGTCATTCTGAGAATAGTGTATGCGGCGACCGAGTTGCTCTTGCCCGGCGTCAATAC
GGGATAATACCGCGCCACATAGCAGAACTTTAAAAGTGCTCATCATTGGAAAACGTTCTTCGGGGCGAAA
ACTCTCAAGGATCTTACCGCTGTTGAGATCCAGTTCGATGTAACCCACTCGTGCACCCAACTGATCTTCA
GCATCTTTTACTTTCACCAGCGTTTCTGGGTGAGCAAAAACAGGAAGGCAAAATGCCGCAAAAAAGGGAA
TAAGGGCGACACGGAAATGTTGAATACTCATACTCTTCCTTTTTCAATATTATTGAAGCATTTATCAGGG
TTATTGTCTCATGAGCGGATACATATTTGAATGTATTTAGAAAAATAAACAAATAGGGGTTCCGCGCACA
TTTCCCCGAAAAGTGCCACCTGACGTCGACGGATCGGGAGATCTCCCGATCCCCTATGGTGCACTCTCAG
TACAATCTGCTCTGATGCCGCATAGTTAAGCCAGTATCTGCTCCCTGCTTGTGTGTTGGAGGTCGCTGAG
TAGTGCGCGAGCAAAATTTAAGCTACAACAAGGCAAGGCTTGACCGACAATTGCATGAAGAATCTGCTTA
GGGTTAGGCGTTTTGCGCTGCTTCGCGATGTACGGGCCAGATATACGCGTTGACATTGATTATTGACTAG
TTATTAATAGTAATCAATTACGGGGTCATTAGTTCATAGCCCATATATGGAGTTCCGCGTTACATAACTT
ACGGTAAATGGCCCGCCTGGCTGACCGCCCAACGACCCCCGCCCATTGACGTCAATAATGACGTATGTTC
CCATAGTAACGCCAATAGGGACTTTCCATTGACGTCAATGGGTGGAGTATTTACGGTAAACTGCCCACTT
GGCAGTACATCAAGTGTATCATATGCCAAGTACGCCCCCTATTGACGTCAATGACGGTAAATGGCCCGCC
TGGCATTATGCCCAGTACATGACCTTATGGGACTTTCCTACTTGGCAGTACATCTACGTATTAGTCATCG
CTATTACCATGGTGATGCGGTTTTGGCAGTACATCAATGGGCGTGGATAGCGGTTTGACTCACGGGGATT
TCCAAGTCTCCACCCCATTGACGTCAATGGGAGTTTGTTTTGGCACCAAAATCAACGGGACTTTCCAAAA
TGTCGTAACAACTCCGCCCCATTGACGCAAATGGGCGGTAGGCGTGTACGGTGGGAGGTCTATATAAGCA
GCGCGTTTTGCCTGTACTGGGTCTCTCTGGTTAGACCAGATCTGAGCCTGGGAGCTCTCTGGCTAACTAG
GGAACCCACTGCTTAAGCCTCAATAAAGCTTGCCTTGAGTGCTTCAAGTAGTGTGTGCCCGTCTGTTGTG
TGACTCTGGTAACTAGAGATCCCTCAGACCCTTTTAGTCAGTGTGGAAAATCTCTAGCAGTGGCGCCCGA
ACAGGGACTTGAAAGCGAAAGGGAAACCAGAGGAGCTCTCTCGACGCAGGACTCGGCTTGCTGAAGCGCG
CACGGCAAGAGGCGAGGGGCGGCGACTGGTGAGTACGCCAAAAATTTTGACTAGCGGAGGCTAGAAGGAG
AGAGATGGGTGCGAGAGCGTCAGTATTAAGCGGGGGAGAATTAGATCGCGATGGGAAAAAATTCGGTTAA
GGCCAGGGGGAAAGAAAAAATATAAATTAAAACATATAGTATGGGCAAGCAGGGAGCTAGAACGATTCGC
AGTTAATCCTGGCCTGTTAGAAACATCAGAAGGCTGTAGACAAATACTGGGACAGCTACAACCATCCCTT
CAGACAGGATCAGAAGAACTTAGATCATTATATAATACAGTAGCAACCCTCTATTGTGTGCATCAAAGGA
TAGAGATAAAAGACACCAAGGAAGCTTTAGACAAGATAGAGGAAGAGCAAAACAAAAGTAAGACCACCGC
ACAGCAAGCGGCCGCTGATCTTCAGACCTGGAGGAGGAGATATGAGGGACAATTGGAGAAGTGAATTATA
TAAATATAAAGTAGTAAAAATTGAACCATTAGGAGTAGCACCCACCAAGGCAAAGAGAAGAGTGGTGCAG
AGAGAAAAAAGAGCAGTGGGAATAGGAGCTTTGTTCCTTGGGTTCTTGGGAGCAGCAGGAAGCACTATGG
GCGCAGCGTCAATGACGCTGACGGTACAGGCCAGACAATTATTGTCTGGTATAGTGCAGCAGCAGAACAA
TTTGCTGAGGGCTATTGAGGCGCAACAGCATCTGTTGCAACTCACAGTCTGGGGCATCAAGCAGCTCCAG
GCAAGAATCCTGGCTGTGGAAAGATACCTAAAGGATCAACAGCTCCTGGGGATTTGGGGTTGCTCTGGAA
AACTCATTTGCACCACTGCTGTGCCTTGGAATGCTAGTTGGAGTAATAAATCTCTGGAACAGATTTGGAA
TCACACGACCTGGATGGAGTGGGACAGAGAAATTAACAATTACACAAGCTTAATACACTCCTTAATTGAA
GAATCGCAAAACCAGCAAGAAAAGAATGAACAAGAATTATTGGAATTAGATAAATGGGCAAGTTTGTGGA
ATTGGTTTAACATAACAAATTGGCTGTGGTATATAAAATTATTCATAATGATAGTAGGAGGCTTGGTAGG
TTTAAGAATAGTTTTTGCTGTACTTTCTATAGTGAATAGAGTTAGGCAGGGATATTCACCATTATCGTTT
CAGACCCACCTCCCAACCCCGAGGGGACCCGACAGGCCCGAAGGAATAGAAGAAGAAGGTGGAGAGAGAG
ACAGAGACAGATCCATTCGATTAGTGAACGGATCGGCACTGCGTGCGCCAATTCTGCAGACAAATGGCAG
TATTCATCCACAATTTTAAAAGAAAAGGGGGGATTGGGGGGTACAGTGCAGGGGAAAGAATAGTAGACAT
AATAGCAACAGACATACAAACTAAAGAATTACAAAAACAAATTACAAAAATTCAAAATTTTCGGGTTTAT
TACAGGGACAGCAGAGATCCAGTTTGGTTAATTAAGGTACCGAGGGCCTATTTCCCATGATTCCTTCATA
TTTGCATATACGATACAAGGCTGTTAGAGAGATAATTAGAATTAATTTGACTGTAAACACAAAGATATTA
GTACAAAATACGTGACGTAGAAAGTAATAATTTCTTGGGTAGTTTGCAGTTTTAAAATTATGTTTTAAAA
TGGACTATCATATGCTTACCGTAACTTGAAAGTATTTCGATTTCTTGGCTTTATATATCTTGTGGAAAGG
ACGAAACACCGGGGCATGAAACCATCTCCGT
