>Addgene plasmid #118202 | Lenti-(BB)-hPGK-KRAB-dCas9-P2A-BlastR rs11257655-guide3 | depositor partial sequence | sequence record 223307 | Guide RNA, gRNA scaffold
NNNNNNNNNNNNNNNNNNNNNNNNNNNNNCTTGTGGAAAGGACGAAACACCGGGGCATGAAACCATCTCC
GTGTTTTAGAGCTAGAAATAGCAAGTTAAAATAAGGCTAGTCCGTTATCAACTTGAAAAAGTGGCACCGA
GTCGGTGCTTTTTTGAATTCGCTAGCTAGGTCTTGAAAGGGGTTGGGGTTGCGCCTTTTCCAAGGCAGCC
CTGGGTTTGCGCAGGGACGCGGCTGCTCTGGGCGTGGTTCCGGGAAACGCAGCGGCGCCGACCCTGGGTC
TCGCACATTCTTCACGTCCGTTCGCAGCGTCACCCGGATCTTCGCCGCTACCCTTGTGGGCCCCCCGGCG
ACGCTTCCTGCTCCGCCCCTAAGTCGGGAAGGTTCCTTGCGGTTCGCGGCGTGCCGGACGTGACAAACGG
AAGCCGCACGTCTCACTAGTACCCTCGCAGACGGACAGCGCCAGGGAGCAATGGCAGCGCGCCGACCGCG
ATGGGCTGTGGCCAATAGCGGCTGCTCAGCAGGGCGCGCCGAGAGCAGCGGCCGGGAAGGGGCGGTGCGG
GAGGCGGGGTGTGGNGCGNNNNNNNGAANCNAANNNNNNNNNNNNNGNNNNNNNNNNNNNNNACNNNNNG
NNNGNGNNNNNNANTNNANNANNANNNNNNANNNNNNNNNNNANNNANNNNTNNNNNNNNAAANNNNNNN
NNNANANNNNNGNNNNANNNNNTGTNNNNNNNNNNNNNNNNNNNNANNNTNNNGANNNTNNNNTNNNNNA
CNNTNNNNNNNN
